>Addgene plasmid #50375 | pME-puro-CLIP-FLAG-CD59 | depositor full sequence | sequence record 75241 | pME-puro-CLIP-FLAG-CD59 sequence 6094 bps
AAGCTTCGACCTCGAAATTCTACCGGGTAGGGGAGGCGCTTTTCCCAAGGCAGTCTGGAGCATGCGCTTT
AGCAGCCCCGCTGGGCACTTGGCGCTACACAAGTGGCCTCTGGCCTCGCACACATTCCACATCCACCGGT
AGGCGCCAACCGGCTCCGTTCTTTGGTGGCCCCTTCGCGCCACCTTCTACTCCTCCCCTAGTCAGGAAGT
TCCCCCCCGCCCCGCAGCTCGCGTCGTGCAGGACGTGACAAATGGAAGTAGCACGTCTCACTAGTCTCGT
GCAGATGGACAGCACCGCTGAGCAATGGAAGCGGGTAGGCCTTTGGGGCAGCGGCCAATAGCAGCTTTGC
TCCTTCGCTTTCTGGGCTCAGAGGCTGGGAAGGGGTGGGTCCGGGGGCGGGCTCAGGGGCGGGCTCAGGG
GCGGGGCGGGCGCCCGAAGGTCCTCCGGAGGCCCGGCATTCTGCACGCTTCAAAAGCGCACGTCTGCCGC
GCTGTTCTCCTCTTCCTCATCTCCGGGCCTTTCGACCTGCATCCATCTAGATCAGCTTACCATGACCGAG
TACAAGCCCACGGTGCGCCTCGCCACCCGCGACGACGTCCCCAGGGCCGTACGCACCCTCGCCGCCGCGT
TCGCCGACTACCCCGCCACGCGCCACACCGTCGATCCGGACCGCCACATCGAGCGGGTCACCGAGCTGCA
AGAACTCTTCCTCACGCGCGTCGGGCTCGACATCGGCAAGGTGTGGGTCGCGGACGACGGCGCCGCGGTG
GCGGTCTGGACCACGCCGGAGAGCGTCGAAGCGGGGGCGGTGTTCGCCGAGATCGGCCCGCGCATGGCCG
AGTTGAGCGGTTCCCGGCTGGCCGCGCAGCAACAGATGGAAGGCCTCCTGGCGCCGCACCGGCCCAAGGA
GCCCGCGTGGTTCCTGGCCACCGTCGGCGTCTCGCCCGACCACCAGGGCAAGGGTCTGGGCAGCGCCGTC
GTGCTCCCCGGAGTGGAGGCGGCCGAGCGCGCCGGGGTGCCCGCCTTCCTGGAGACCTCCGCGCCCCGCA
ACCTCCCCTTCTACGAGCGGCTCGGCTTCACCGTCACCGCCGACGTCGAGGTGCCCGAAGGACCGCGCAC
CTGGTGCATGACCCGCAAGCCCGGTGCCTGACGCCCGCCCCACGACCCGCAGCGCCCGACCGAAAGGAGC
GCACGACCCCATGCAGGGATGCAGAAATTGATGATCTATTAAACAATAAAGATGTCCACTAAAATGGAAG
TTTTTCCTGTCATACTTTGTTAAGAAGGGTGAGAACAGAGTACCTACATTTTGAATGGAAGGATTGGAGC
TACGGGGGTGGGGGTGGGGTGGGATTAGATAAATGCCTGCTCTTTACTGAAGGCTCTTTACTATTGCTTT
ATGATAATGTTTCATAGTTGGATATCATAATTTAAACAAGCAAAACCAAATTAAGGGCCAGCTCATTCCT
CCCACTCATGATCTATAGATCTATAGATCTCTCGTGGGATCATTGTTTTTCTCTTGATTCCCACTTTGTG
GTTCTAAGTACTGTGGTTTCCAAATGTGTCAGTTTCATAGCCTGAAGAACGAGATCAGCAGCCTCTGTTC
CACATACACTTCATTCTCAGTATTGTTTTGCCAAGTTCTAATTCCATCAGAAGCTGGTCGAAGCTTGGCT
GTGGAATGTGTGTCAGTTAGGGTGTGGAAAGTCCCCAGGCTCCCCAGCAGGCAGAAGTATGCAAAGCATG
CATCTCAATTAGTCAGCAACCAGGTGTGGAAAGTCCCCAGGCTCCCCAGCAGGCAGAAGTATGCAAAGCA
TGCATCTCAATTAGTCAGCAACCATAGTCCCGCCCCTAACTCCGCCCATCCCGCCCCTAACTCCGCCCAG
TTCCGCCCATTCTCCGCCCCATGGCTGACTAATTTTTTTTATTTATGCAGAGGCCGAGGCCGCCTCGGCC
TCTGAGCTATTCCAGAAGTAGTGAGGAGGCTTTTTTGGAGGCCTAGGCTTTTGCAAAAAGCTCCTCCGAT
CGAGGGGCTCGCATCTCTCCTTCACGCGCCCGCCGCCCTACCTGAGGCCGCCATCCACGCCGGTTGAGTC
GCGTTCTGCCGCCTCCCGCCTGTGGTGCCTCCTGAACTGCGTCCGCCGTCTAGGTAAGTTTAAAGCTCAG
GTCGAGACCGGGCCTTTGTCCGGCGCTCCCTTGGAGCCTACCTAGACTCAGCCGGCTCTCCACGCTTTGC
CTGACCCTGCTTGCTCAACTCTACGTCTTTGTTTCGTTTTCTGTTCTGCGCCGTTACAGATCCAAGCTCT
GAAAAACCAGAAAGTTAACTGGTAAGTTTAGTCTTTTTGTCTTTTATTTCAGGTCCCGGATCCGGTGGTG
CAAATCAAAGAACTGCTCCTCAGTGGATGTTGCCTTTACTTCTAGGCCTGTACGGAAGTGTTACTTCTGC
TCTAAAAGCTGCGGAATTCCACCATGGGAATCCAAGGAGGGTCTGTCCTGTTCGGGCTGCTGCTCGTCCT
GGCTGTCTTCTGCCATTCAGGTCATAGCCTGCAGGGCATGGACAAAGACTGCGAAATGAAGCGCACCACC
CTGGATAGCCCTCTGGGCAAGCTGGAACTGTCTGGGTGCGAACAGGGCCTGCACCGTATCATCTTCCTGG
GCAAAGGAACATCTGCCGCCGACGCCGTGGAAGTGCCTGCCCCAGCCGCCGTGCTGGGCGGACCAGAGCC
ACTGATCCAGGCCACCGCCTGGCTCAACGCCTACTTTCACCAGCCTGAGGCCATCGAGGAGTTCCCTGTG
CCAGCCCTGCACCACCCAGTGTTCCAGCAGGAGAGCTTTACCCGCCAGGTGCTGTGGAAACTGCTGAAAG
TGGTGAAGTTCGGAGAGGTCATCAGCGAGAGCCACCTGGCCGCCCTGGTGGGCAATCCCGCCGCCACCGC
CGCCGTGAACACCGCCCTGGACGGAAATCCCGTGCCCATTCTGATCCCCTGCCACCGGGTGGTGCAGGGC
GACAGCGACGTGGGGCCCTACCTGGGCGGGCTCGCCGTGAAAGAGTGGCTGCTGGCCCACGAGGGCCACA
GACTGGGCAAGCCTGGGCTGGGTGCCCTGCAGGACTACAAGGACGACGATGACAAGCTTCAGTGCTACAA
CTGTCCTAACCCAACTGCTGACTGCAAAACAGCCGTCAATTGTTCATCTGATTTTGATGCGTGTCTCATT
ACCAAAGCTGGGTTACAAGTGTATAACAAGTGTTGGAAGTTTGAGCATTGCAATTTCAACGACGTCACAA
CCCGCTTGAGGGAAAATGAGCTAACGTACTACTGCTGCAAGAAGGACCTGTGTAACTTTAACGAACAGCT
CGAGAATGGTGGGACATCCTTATCAGAGAAAACAGTTCTTCTGCTGGTGACTCCATTTCTGGCAGCAGCC
TGGAGCCTTCATCCCTAAGCGGCCGCTAGACTAGTCTAGAGAAAAAACCTCCCACACCTCCCCCTGAACC
TGAAACATAAAATGAATGCAATTGTTGTTGTTAACTTGTTTATTGCAGCTTATAATGGTTACAAATAAAG
CAATAGCATCACAAATTTCACAAATAAAGCATTTTTTTCACTGCATTCTAGTTGTGGTTTGTCCAAACTC
ATCAATGTATCTTATCATGTCTGGATCCCCGGGTACCGAGCTCGAATTAATTCCTCTTCCGCTTCCTCGC
TCACTGACTCGCTGCGCTCGGTCGTTCGGCTGCGGCGAGCGGTATCAGCTCACTCAAAGGCGGTAATACG
GTTATCCACAGAATCAGGGGATAACGCAGGAAAGAACATGTGAGCAAAAGGCCAGCAAAAGGCCAGGAAC
CGTAAAAAGGCCGCGTTGCTGGCGTTTTTCCATAGGCTCCGCCCCCCTGACGAGCATCACAAAAATCGAC
GCTCAAGTCAGAGGTGGCGAAACCCGACAGGACTATAAAGATACCAGGCGTTTCCCCCTGGAAGCTCCCT
CGTGCGCTCTCCTGTTCCGACCCTGCCGCTTACCGGATACCTGTCCGCCTTTCTCCCTTCGGGAAGCGTG
GCGCTTTCTCAATGCTCACGCTGTAGGTATCTCAGTTCGGTGTAGGTCGTTCGCTCCAAGCTGGGCTGTG
TGCACGAACCCCCCGTTCAGCCCGACCGCTGCGCCTTATCCGGTAACTATCGTCTTGAGTCCAACCCGGT
AAGACACGACTTATCGCCACTGGCAGCAGCCACTGGTAACAGGATTAGCAGAGCGAGGTATGTAGGCGGT
GCTACAGAGTTCTTGAAGTGGTGGCCTAACTACGGCTACACTAGAAGGACAGTATTTGGTATCTGCGCTC
TGCTGAAGCCAGTTACCTTCGGAAAAAGAGTTGGTAGCTCTTGATCCGGCAAACAAACCACCGCTGGTAG
CGGTGGTTTTTTTGTTTGCAAGCAGCAGATTACGCGCAGAAAAAAAGGATCTCAAGAAGATCCTTTGATC
TTTTCTACGGGGTCTGACGCTCAGTGGAACGAAAACTCACGTTAAGGGATTTTGGTCATGAGATTATCAA
AAAGGATCTTCACCTAGATCCTTTTAAATTAAAAATGAAGTTTTAAATCAATCTAAAGTATATATGAGTA
AACTTGGTCTGACAGTTACCAATGCTTAATCAGTGAGGCACCTATCTCAGCGATCTGTCTATTTCGTTCA
TCCATAGTTGCCTGACTCCCCGTCGTGTAGATAACTACGATACGGGAGGGCTTACCATCTGGCCCCAGTG
CTGCAATGATACCGCGAGACCCACGCTCACCGGCTCCAGATTTATCAGCAATAAACCAGCCAGCCGGAAG
GGCCGAGCGCAGAAGTGGTCCTGCAACTTTATCCGCCTCCATCCAGTCTATTAATTGTTGCCGGGAAGCT
AGAGTAAGTAGTTCGCCAGTTAATAGTTTGCGCAACGTTGTTGCCATTGCTACAGGCATCGTGGTGTCAC
GCTCGTCGTTTGGTATGGCTTCATTCAGCTCCGGTTCCCAACGATCAAGGCGAGTTACATGATCCCCCAT
GTTGTGCAAAAAAGCGGTTAGCTCCTTCGGTCCTCCGATCGTTGTCAGAAGTAAGTTGGCCGCAGTGTTA
TCACTCATGGTTATGGCAGCACTGCATAATTCTCTTACTGTCATGCCATCCGTAAGATGCTTTTCTGTGA
CTGGTGAGTACTCAACCAAGTCATTCTGAGAATAGTGTATGCGGCGACCGAGTTGCTCTTGCCCGGCGTC
AATACGGGATAATACCGCGCCACATAGCAGAACTTTAAAAGTGCTCATCATTGGAAAACGTTCTTCGGGG
CGAAAACTCTCAAGGATCTTACCGCTGTTGAGATCCAGTTCGATGTAACCCACTCGTGCACCCAACTGAT
CTTCAGCATCTTTTACTTTCACCAGCGTTTCTGGGTGAGCAAAAACAGGAAGGCAAAATGCCGCAAAAAA
GGGAATAAGGGCGACACGGAAATGTTGAATACTCATACTCTTCCTTTTTCAATATTATTGAAGCATTTAT
CAGGGTTATTGTCTCATGAGCGGATACATATTTGAATGTATTTAGAAAAATAAACAAATAGGGGTTCCGC
GCACATTTCCCCGAAAAGTGCCACCTGAAATTGTAAACGTTAATATTTTGTTAAAATTCGCGTTAAATTT
TTGTTAAATCAGCTCATTTTTTAACCAATAGGCCGAAATCGGCAAAATCCCTTATAAATCAAAAGAATAG
ACCGAGATAGGGT
[37 nt withheld, positions 5754-5790]
AAAGAACGTGGACTCCAACGTCAAAGG
[49 nt withheld, positions 5818-5866]
T
[91 nt withheld, positions 5868-5958]
G
[124 nt withheld, positions 5960-6083]
CCCATTCGCCA
Features (pLannotate 1.2.2; 14 found; start..end, strand, type, name):
     25..524     +  promoter       PGK promoter: mouse phosphoglycerate kinase 1 promoter
    552..1151    +  CDS            PuroR: puromycin N-acetyltransferase; pac from Streptomyces alboniger; confers resistance to puromycin
   1210..1662    +  polyA_signal   PGK poly(A) signal: mouse phosphoglycerate kinase 1 polyadenylation signal
   1688..2302    +  promoter       SRα promoter: hybrid promoter consisting of the SV40 early promoter plus part of the long terminal repeat of human T-lymphotrophic virus 1
   2332..2425    +  intron         SV40 intron: modified SV40 intron with splice donor and acceptor sites
   2474..2554    +  CDS            CD59 (fragment): CD59_HUMAN - Also known as MIC11, MIN1, MIN2, MIN3, MSK21. Experimental evidence at protein level: Swiss-Prot protein existence level 1. The soluble form from urine retains its specific complement binding activity, but exhibits greatly reduced ability to inhibit MAC assembly on cell membranes. From Homo sapiens (Human).
   2558..3103    +  CDS            CLIP-tag™: human O6-alkylguanine-DNA-alkyltransferase variant that forms covalent bonds with benzylcytosine derivatives fast-reacting variant, optimized for mammalian expression
   3116..3136    +  CDS            FLAG (fragment): FLAG® epitope tag, followed by an enterokinase cleavage site
   3137..3445    +  CDS            CD59 (fragment): CD59_HUMAN - Also known as MIC11, MIN1, MIN2, MIN3, MSK21. Experimental evidence at protein level: Swiss-Prot protein existence level 1. The soluble form from urine retains its specific complement binding activity, but exhibits greatly reduced ability to inhibit MAC assembly on cell membranes. From Homo sapiens (Human).
   3533..3667    +  polyA_signal   SV40 poly(A) signal: SV40 polyadenylation signal
   3877..4465    -  rep_origin     ori: high-copy-number ColE1/pMB1/pBR322/pUC origin of replication
   4636..5496    -  CDS            AmpR: β-lactamase; bla; confers resistance to ampicillin, carbenicillin, and related antibiotics
   5497..5601    -  promoter       AmpR promoter: bla
   5628..6083    -  rep_origin     f1 ori (sequence partly withheld): f1 bacteriophage origin of replication; arrow indicates direction of (+) strand synthesis
