[The description below was written by a language model from this plasmid's Addgene catalogue record and pLannotate feature annotations shown in this document.]
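Description:
pME-puro-CLIP-FLAG-CD59 is a 6,094 bp mammalian expression plasmid built on the pME-puro-FLAG-CD59 backbone. It expresses human CD59, a glycosylphosphatidylinositol-anchored protein (GPI-AP), carrying both a CLIP-tag and a FLAG epitope. In bacteria it is maintained at high copy through a ColE1/pUC-type origin and selected with ampicillin via the β-lactamase gene and its native promoter. An f1 phage origin is also present. For selection in mammalian cells, a separate cassette places the puromycin N-acetyltransferase gene between the mouse PGK promoter and the PGK polyadenylation signal.

The expression unit is driven by the SRα promoter, a hybrid of the SV40 early promoter and part of the HTLV-1 long terminal repeat. This is followed by a modified SV40 intron, and the unit ends with an SV40 poly(A) signal. The coding region is annotated as a short N-terminal CD59 fragment, then the 546 bp synthetic CLIP-tag inserted at an SbfI site, then FLAG, and finally the larger remaining CD59 fragment. This order is consistent with the tags sitting just after the CD59 signal sequence and ahead of the mature protein. That placement would leave the C-terminal GPI-attachment region intact and put both tags on the extracellular side, although the record does not spell this out.

The CLIP-tag is an engineered O6-alkylguanine-DNA-alkyltransferase variant that reacts covalently with benzylcytosine derivatives, which allows specific labelling of the fusion with fluorescent or other probes. FLAG allows antibody-based detection or purification. The associated publication concerns apical sorting of GPI-anchored proteins, so the construct is suited to tracking the trafficking and surface delivery of a model GPI-AP in transiently transfected or puromycin-selected cells.
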