Addgene plasmid #50375: pME-puro-CLIP-FLAG-CD59
Purpose: Express CLIP and FLAG-tagged human CD59, a GPI-AP in mammmalian cells
Depositing lab: Reika Watanabe. Depositing organization: University of Geneva. Publication: Apical sorting of lysoGPI-anchored proteins occurs independent of association with detergent-resistant membranes but dependent on their N-glycosylation. Castillon GA, Michon L, Watanabe R. Mol Biol Cell. 2013 Jun;24(12):2021-33. doi: 10.1091/mbc.E13-03-0160. Epub 2013 Apr 24. PubMed 23615438.
Backbone
  Vector backbone: pME-puro-FLAG-CD59
  Backbone size w/o insert (bp): 5500
  Total vector size (bp): 6094
  Vector type: Mammalian Expression
  Selectable markers: Puromycin
Growth in bacteria
  Bacterial resistance: Ampicillin, 100 μg/mL
  Growth temperature: 37°C
  Growth strain: DH5alpha
  Copy number: High Copy
Gene/Insert
  Gene/Insert name: CLIP
  Species: Synthetic
  Insert size (bp): 546
  Promoter: SR alpha
  Cloning method: Restriction Enzyme; 5′ cloning site SbfI (not destroyed); 3′ cloning site SbfI (not destroyed)
  Sequencing primers: 5′ atg gac aaa gac tgc gaa atg; 3′ acc cag ccc agg ctt gcc cag
Resource information
  A portion of this plasmid was derived from a plasmid made by: Prof. Kai Johnsson at the Institute of Chemical Sciences and Engineering of the École Polytechnique Fédérale de Lausanne (EPFL), Switzerland
Terms and licenses: Academic/Nonprofit Terms; Industry Terms: Not Available to Industry
How to cite: pME-puro-CLIP-FLAG-CD59 was a gift from Reika Watanabe (Addgene plasmid # 50375 ; http://n2t.net/addgene:50375 ; RRID:Addgene_50375)
