>Addgene plasmid #50375 | pME-puro-CLIP-FLAG-CD59 | addgene partial sequence | sequence record 78401 | SV40pA-R 5'-GAAATTTGTGATGCTATTGC-3'
GTTAACAACAACAATTGCATTCATTTTATGTTTCAGGTTCAGGGGGAGGTGTGGGAGGTTTTTTCTCTAG
ACTAGTCTAGCGGCCGCTTAGGGATGAAGGCTCCAGGCTGCTGCCAGAAATGGAGTCACCAGCAGAAGAA
CTGTTTTCTCTGATAAGGATGTCCCACCATTCTCGAGCTGTTCGTTAAAGTTACACAGGTCCTTCTTGCA
GCAGTAGTACGTTAGCTCATTTTCCCTCAAGCGGGTTGTGACGTCGTTGAAATTGCAATGCTCAAACTTC
CAACACTTGTTATACACTTGTAACCCAGCTTTGGTAATGAGACACGCATCAAAATCAGATGAACAATTGA
CGGCTGTTTTGCAGTCAGCAGTTGGGTTAGGACAGTTGTAGCACTGAAGCTTGTCATCGTCGTCCTTGTA
GTCCTGCAGGGCACCCAGCCCAGGCTTGCCCAGTCTGTGGCCCTCGTGGGCCAGCAGCCACTCTTTCACG
GCGAGCCCGCCCAGGTAGGGCCCCACGTCGCTGTCGCCCTGCACCACCCGGTGGCAGGGGATCAGAATGG
GCACGGGATTTCCGTCCAGGGCGGTGTTCACGGCGGCGGTGGCGGCGGGATTGCCCACCAGGGCGGCCAG
GTGGCTCTCGCTGATGACCTCTCCGAACTTCACCACTTTCAGCAGTTTCCACAGCACCTGGCGGGTAAAG
CTCTCCTGCTGGAACACTGGGTGGTGCAGGGCTGGCACAGGGAACTCCTCGATGGCCTCAGGCTGGTGAA
AGTAGGCGTTGAGCCAGGCGGTGGCCTGGATCAGTGGCTCTGGTCCGCCCAGCACGGCGGCTGGGGCAGG
CACTTCCACGGCGTC
